>Addgene plasmid #11399 | YFP-Cdc42(V12) | depositor full sequence | sequence record 6961 | Author sequence
TAGTTATTAATAGTAATCAATTACGGGGTCATTAGTTCATAGCCCATATATGGAGTTCCGCGTTACATAA
CTTACGGTAAATGGCCCGCCTGGCTGACCGCCCAACGACCCCCGCCCATTGACGTCAATAATGACGTATG
TTCCCATAGTAACGCCAATAGGGACTTTCCATTGACGTCAATGGGTGGAGTATTTACGGTAAACTGCCCA
CTTGGCAGTACATCAAGTGTATCATATGCCAAGTACGCCCCCTATTGACGTCAATGACGGTAAATGGCCC
GCCTGGCATTATGCCCAGTACATGACCTTATGGGACTTTCCTACTTGGCAGTACATCTACGTATTAGTCA
TCGCTATTACCATGGTGATGCGGTTTTGGCAGTACATCAATGGGCGTGGATAGCGGTTTGACTCACGGGG
ATTTCCAAGTCTCCACCCCATTGACGTCAATGGGAGTTTGTTTTGGCACCAAAATCAACGGGACTTTCCA
AAATGTCGTAACAACTCCGCCCCATTGACGCAAATGGGCGGTAGGCGTGTACGGTGGGAGGTCTATATAA
GCAGAGCTGGTTTAGTGAACCGTCAGATCCGCTAGCGCTACCGGTCGCCACCATGGTGAGCAAGGGCGAG
GAGCTGTTCACCGGGGTGGTGCCCATCCTGGTCGAGCTGGACGGCGACGTAAACGGCCACAAGTTCAGCG
TGTCCGGCGAGGGCGAGGGCGATGCCACCTACGGCAAGCTGACCCTGAAGTTCATCTGCACCACCGGCAA
GCTGCCCGTGCCCTGGCCCACCCTCGTGACCACCTTCGGCTACGGCCTGATGTGCTTCGCCCGCTACCCC
GACCACATGAAGCAGCACGACTTCTTCAAGTCCGCCATGCCCGAAGGCTACGTCCAGGAGCGCACCATCT
TCTTCAAGGACGACGGCAACTACAAGACCCGCGCCGAGGTGAAGTTCGAGGGCGACACCCTGGTGAACCG
CATCGAGCTGAAGGGCATCGACTTCAAGGAGGACGGCAACATCCTGGGGCACAAGCTGGAGTACAACTAC
AACAGCCACAACGTCTATATCATGGCCGACAAGCAGAAGAACGGCATCAAGGTGAACTTCAAGATCCGCC
ACAACATCGAGGACGGCAGCGTGCAGCTCGCCGACCACTACCAGCAGAACACCCCCATCGGCGACGGCCC
CGTGCTGCTGCCCGACAACCACTACCTGAGCTACCAGTCCAAACTGAGCAAAGACCCCAACGAGAAGCGC
GATCACATGGTCCTGCTGGAGTTCGTGACCGCCGCCGGGATCACTCTCGGCATGGACGAGCTGTACAAGT
CCGGACTCAGATCTATGCAGACAATTAAGTGTGTTGTTGTGGGCGATGTTGCTGTTGGTAAAACATGTCT
CCTGATATCCTACACAACAAACAAATTTCCATCGGAATATGTACCGACTGTTTTTGACAACTATGCAGTC
ACAGTTATGATTGGTGGAGAACCATATACTCTTGGACTTTTTGATACTGCAGGGCAAGAGGATTATGACA
GATTACGACCGCTGAGTTATCCACAAACAGATGTATTTCTAGTCTGTTTTTCAGTGGTCTCTCCATCTTC
ATTTGAAAACGTGAAAGAAAAGTGGGTGCCTGAGATAACTCACCACTGTCCAAAGACTCCTTTCTTGCTT
GTTGGGACTCAAATTGATCTCAGAGATGACCCCTCTACTATTGAGAAACTTGCCAAGAACAAACAGAAGC
CTATCACTCCAGAGACTGCTGAAAAGCTGGCCCGTGACCTGAAGGCTGTCAAGTATGTGGAGTGTTCTGC
ACTTACACAGAGAGGTCTGAAGAATGTGTTTGATGAGGCTATCCTAGCTGCCCTCGAGCCTCCGGAAACT
CAACCCAAAAGGAAGTGCTGTATATTCTAAAAGCTTCGAATTCTGCAGTCGACGGTACCGCGGGCCCGGG
ATCCACCGGATCTAGATAACTGATCATAATCAGCCATACCACATTTGTAGAGGTTTTACTTGCTTTAAAA
AACCTCCCACACCTCCCCCTGAACCTGAAACATAAAATGAATGCAATTGTTGTTGTTAACTTGTTTATTG
CAGCTTATAATGGTTACAAATAAAGCAATAGCATCACAAATTTCACAAATAAAGCATTTTTTTCACTGCA
TTCTAGTTGTGGTTTGTCCAAACTCATCAATGTATCTTAAGGCGTAAATTGTAAGCGTTAATATTTTGTT
AAAATTCGCGTTAAATTTTTGTTAAATCAGCTCATTTTTTAACCAATAGGCCGAAATCGGCAAAATCCCT
TATAAATCAAAAGAATAGACCGAGATAGGGT
[37 nt withheld, positions 2342-2378]
AAAGAACGTGGACTCCAACGTCAAAGG
[49 nt withheld, positions 2406-2454]
T
[91 nt withheld, positions 2456-2546]
G
[124 nt withheld, positions 2548-2671]
CAGGTGGCACTTTTCGGGGAAATGTGCGCGGAACCCCTATTTGTTTATTTTTCTAAATACATTCAAATAT
GTATCCGCTCATGAGACAATAACCCTGATAAATGCTTCAATAATATTGAAAAAGGAAGAGTCCTGAGGCG
GAAAGAACCAGCTGTGGAATGTGTGTCAGTTAGGGTGTGGAAAGTCCCCAGGCTCCCCAGCAGGCAGAAG
TATGCAAAGCATGCATCTCAATTAGTCAGCAACCAGGTGTGGAAAGTCCCCAGGCTCCCCAGCAGGCAGA
AGTATGCAAAGCATGCATCTCAATTAGTCAGCAACCATAGTCCCGCCCCTAACTCCGCCCATCCCGCCCC
TAACTCCGCCCAGTTCCGCCCATTCTCCGCCCCATGGCTGACTAATTTTTTTTATTTATGCAGAGGCCGA
GGCCGCCTCGGCCTCTGAGCTATTCCAGAAGTAGTGAGGAGGCTTTTTTGGAGGCCTAGGCTTTTGCAAA
GATCGATCAAGAGACAGGATGAGGATCGTTTCGCATGATTGAACAAGATGGATTGCACGCAGGTTCTCCG
GCCGCTTGGGTGGAGAGGCTATTCGGCTATGACTGGGCACAACAGACAATCGGCTGCTCTGATGCCGCCG
TGTTCCGGCTGTCAGCGCAGGGGCGCCCGGTTCTTTTTGTCAAGACCGACCTGTCCGGTGCCCTGAATGA
ACTGCAAGACGAGGCAGCGCGGCTATCGTGGCTGGCCACGACGGGCGTTCCTTGCGCAGCTGTGCTCGAC
GTTGTCACTGAAGCGGGAAGGGACTGGCTGCTATTGGGCGAAGTGCCGGGGCAGGATCTCCTGTCATCTC
ACCTTGCTCCTGCCGAGAAAGTATCCATCATGGCTGATGCAATGCGGCGGCTGCATACGCTTGATCCGGC
TACCTGCCCATTCGACCACCAAGCGAAACATCGCATCGAGCGAGCACGTACTCGGATGGAAGCCGGTCTT
GTCGATCAGGATGATCTGGACGAAGAGCATCAGGGGCTCGCGCCAGCCGAACTGTTCGCCAGGCTCAAGG
CGAGCATGCCCGACGGCGAGGATCTCGTCGTGACCCATGGCGATGCCTGCTTGCCGAATATCATGGTGGA
AAATGGCCGCTTTTCTGGATTCATCGACTGTGGCCGGCTGGGTGTGGCGGACCGCTATCAGGACATAGCG
TTGGCTACCCGTGATATTGCTGAAGAGCTTGGCGGCGAATGGGCTGACCGCTTCCTCGTGCTTTACGGTA
TCGCCGCTCCCGATTCGCAGCGCATCGCCTTCTATCGCCTTCTTGACGAGTTCTTCTGAGCGGGACTCTG
GGGTTCGAAATGACCGACCAAGCGACGCCCAACCTGCCATCACGAGATTTCGATTCCACCGCCGCCTTCT
ATGAAAGGTTGGGCTTCGGAATCGTTTTCCGGGACGCCGGCTGGATGATCCTCCAGCGCGGGGATCTCAT
GCTGGAGTTCTTCGCCCACCCTAGGGGGAGGCTAACTGAAACACGGAAGGAGACAATACCGGAAGGAACC
CGCGCTATGACGGCAATAAAAAGACAGAATAAAACGCACGGTGTTGGGTCGTTTGTTCATAAACGCGGGG
TTCGGTCCCAGGGCTGGCACTCTGTCGATACCCCACCGAGACCCCATTGGGGCCAATACGCCCGCGTTTC
TTCCTTTTCCCCACCCCACCCCCCAAGTTCGGGTGAAGGCCCAGGGCTCGCAGCCAACGTCGGGGCGGCA
GGCCCTGCCATAGCCTCAGGTTACTCATATATACTTTAGATTGATTTAAAACTTCATTTTTAATTTAAAA
GGATCTAGGTGAAGATCCTTTTTGATAATCTCATGACCAAAATCCCTTAACGTGAGTTTTCGTTCCACTG
AGCGTCAGACCCCGTAGAAAAGATCAAAGGATCTTCTTGAGATCCTTTTTTTCTGCGCGTAATCTGCTGC
TTGCAAACAAAAAAACCACCGCTACCAGCGGTGGTTTGTTTGCCGGATCAAGAGCTACCAACTCTTTTTC
CGAAGGTAACTGGCTTCAGCAGAGCGCAGATACCAAATACTGTCCTTCTAGTGTAGCCGTAGTTAGGCCA
CCACTTCAAGAACTCTGTAGCACCGCCTACATACCTCGCTCTGCTAATCCTGTTACCAGTGGCTGCTGCC
AGTGGCGATAAGTCGTGTCTTACCGGGTTGGACTCAAGACGATAGTTACCGGATAAGGCGCAGCGGTCGG
GCTGAACGGGGGGTTCGTGCACACAGCCCAGCTTGGAGCGAACGACCTACACCGAACTGAGATACCTACA
GCGTGAGCTATGAGAAAGCGCCACGCTTCCCGAAGGGAGAAAGGCGGACAGGTATCCGGTAAGCGGCAGG
GTCGGAACAGGAGAGCGCACGAGGGAGCTTCCAGGGGGAAACGCCTGGTATCTTTATAGTCCTGTCGGGT
TTCGCCACCTCTGACTTGAGCGTCGATTTTTGTGATGCTCGTCAGGGGGGCGGAGCCTATGGAAAAACGC
CAGCAACGCGGCCTTTTTACGGTTCCTGGCCTTTTGCTGGCCTTTTGCTCACATGTTCTTTCCTGCGTTA
TCCCCTGATTCTGTGGATAACCGTATTACCGCCATGCAT
Features (pLannotate 1.2.2; 15 found; start..end, strand, type, name):
     61..364     +  enhancer       CMV enhancer: human cytomegalovirus immediate early enhancer
    365..568     +  promoter       CMV promoter: human cytomegalovirus (CMV) immediate early promoter
    613..1329    +  CDS            mCitrine: mCitrine is a basic (constitutively fluorescent) yellow fluorescent protein published in 2001, derived from Aequorea victoria.
   1345..1883    +  CDS            Cdc42 (fragment): human Rho family small GTPase Cdc42
   1921..1964    +  misc_feature   MCS (fragment): multiple cloning site
   1981..2065    +  CDS            large T antigen (fragment): large T antigen from SV40 (simian virus 40)
   2088..2209    +  polyA_signal   SV40 poly(A) signal: SV40 polyadenylation signal
   2243..2671    -  rep_origin     f1 ori (sequence partly withheld): f1 bacteriophage origin of replication; arrow indicates direction of (+) strand synthesis
   2698..2802    +  promoter       AmpR promoter: bla
   2804..3161    +  promoter       SV40 promoter: SV40 enhancer and early promoter
   3196..3990    +  CDS            NeoR/KanR: aminoglycoside phosphotransferase from Tn5; aph(3')-II (or nptII); confers resistance to neomycin, kanamycin, and G418 (Geneticin®)
   4011..4163    +  CDS            ble (fragment): BLE_KLEPN - Experimental evidence at protein level: Swiss-Prot protein existence level 1. Binding protein with a strong affinity to the bleomycin family of antibiotics. Binds to CL990; an antimitotic-antibiotic compound. From Klebsiella pneumoniae.
   4222..4269    +  polyA_signal   HSV TK poly(A) signal: herpes simplex virus thymidine kinase polyadenylation signal (Cole and Stacy, 1985)
   4360..4376    -  polyA_signal   bGH poly(A) signal (fragment): bovine growth hormone polyadenylation signal
   4598..5186    +  rep_origin     ori: high-copy-number ColE1/pMB1/pBR322/pUC origin of replication
