[The description below was written by a language model from this plasmid's Addgene catalogue record and pLannotate feature annotations shown in this document.]
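Description:
YFP-Cdc42(V12) is a mammalian expression plasmid built on the Clontech pEYFP-C1 backbone that produces human Cdc42 carrying the G12V substitution fused to an N-terminal yellow fluorescent protein. The depositor sequence is about 5.3 kb. Expression is driven by the human cytomegalovirus immediate early enhancer and promoter, followed by the fluorescent protein coding sequence, which the depositor describes as the monomeric (A207K) form of Citrine, a pH-insensitive YFP; the feature table accordingly annotates it as mCitrine rather than EYFP. The Cdc42 cDNA was inserted downstream and in frame between the BglII and HindIII sites of the multiple cloning site, both of which are retained, and the transcript is terminated by the SV40 polyadenylation signal. The G12V change is a classic mutation in small GTPases that impairs GTP hydrolysis and holds the protein in its active, GTP-bound state, so the fusion behaves as a constitutively active Cdc42.

The plasmid is propagated in E. coli at high copy number through a ColE1/pUC-type origin and also carries an f1 origin for single-stranded DNA production. A single Tn5 aminoglycoside phosphotransferase gene serves as a dual marker: a bacterial (bla-type) promoter provides kanamycin resistance in bacteria, while the SV40 enhancer/early promoter and HSV TK polyadenylation signal allow G418 selection of transfected mammalian cells. The short large T antigen, ble and bGH fragments in the annotation appear to be partial matches within backbone sequence rather than functional elements. The associated publication examined activation patterns of Cdc42, Rac1 and Rac2 during phagocytosis, consistent with use of this construct for live-cell fluorescence imaging of an active-state GTPase.
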