Addgene plasmid #11399: YFP-Cdc42(V12)
Depositing lab: Joel Swanson. Depositing organization: University of Michigan. Publication: Cdc42, Rac1, and Rac2 display distinct patterns of activation during phagocytosis. Hoppe AD, Swanson JA. Mol Biol Cell 2004 Aug;15(8):3509-19. Epub 2004 May 28. 10.1091/mbc.e03-11-0847 PubMed 15169870.
Backbone
  Vector backbone: pEYFP-C1
  Backbone manufacturer: Clontech
  Backbone size w/o insert (bp): 4731
  Vector type: Mammalian Expression
  Selectable markers: Neomycin (select with G418)
Growth in bacteria
  Bacterial resistance: Kanamycin, 50 μg/mL
  Growth temperature: 37°C
  Growth strain: DH5alpha
  Copy number: High Copy
Gene/Insert
  Gene/Insert name: cell division cycle 42 (alt names: Cdc42(V12); YFP)
  Species: H. sapiens (human)
  Insert size (bp): 662
  Mutation: Obtained with Glycine 12 changed to Valine.
  GenBank ID: AF498962
  Entrez Gene: CDC42 (a.k.a. CDC42Hs, G25K, TKS)
  Tag / fusion protein: YFP (N terminal on backbone)
  Cloning method: Restriction Enzyme; 5′ cloning site BglII (not destroyed); 3′ cloning site HindIII (not destroyed)
  Sequencing primers: 5′ CCTGAGCAAAGACCCCAACGAGAA; 3′ CAGGGGGAGGTGTGGGAGGTTT
Resource information
  A portion of this plasmid was derived from a plasmid made by: Human Cdc42(G12V) cDNA was obtained from the UMR cDNA Resource Center (www.cdna.org).
Terms and licenses: Academic/Nonprofit Terms; Industry Terms: Not Available to Industry
Depositor comments: Expresses Cdc42(V12) with an N-terminal YFP marker. YFP is the monomeric (A207K) version of Citrine, a pH-insensitive YFP.
How to cite: YFP-Cdc42(V12) was a gift from Joel Swanson (Addgene plasmid # 11399 ; http://n2t.net/addgene:11399 ; RRID:Addgene_11399)
