>Addgene plasmid #11399 | YFP-Cdc42(V12) | addgene partial sequence | sequence record 20052 | EGFP-C 5'-CATGGTCCTGCTGGAGTTCGTG-3'
CCGGACTCAGATCTATGCAGACAATTAAGTGTGTTGTTGTGGGCGATGTTGCTGTTGGTAAAACATGTCT
CCTGATATCCTACACAACAAACAAATTTCCATCGGAATATGTACCGACTGTTTTTGACAACTATGCAGTC
ACAGTTATGATTGGTGGAGAACCATATACTCTTGGACTTTTTGATACTGCAGGGCAAGAGGATTATGACA
GATTACGACCGCTGAGTTATCCACAAACAGATGTATTTCTAGTCTGTTTTTCAGTGGTCTCTCCATCTTC
ATTTGAAAACGTGAAAGAAAAGTGGGTGCCTGAGATAACTCACCACTGTCCAAAGACTCCTTTCTTGCTT
GTTGGGACTCAAATTGATCTCAGAGATGACCCCTCTACTATTGAGAAACTTGCCAAGAACAAACAGAAGC
CTATCACTCCAGAGACTGCTGAAAAGCTGGCCCGTGACCTGAAGGCTGTCAAGTATGTGGAGTGTTCTGC
ACTTACACAGAGAGGTCTGAAGAATGTGTTTGATGAGGCTATCCTAGCTGCCCTCGAGCCTCCGGAAACT
CAACCCAAAAGGAAGTGCTGTATATTCTAAAAGCTTCGAATTCTGCAGTCGACGGTACCGCGGGCCCGGG
ATCCACCGGATCTAGATAACTGATCATAATCAGCCATACCACATTTGTAGAGGTTTTACTTGCTTTAAAA
AACCTCCCACACCTCCCCCTGAACCTGAAACATAAAATGAATGCAATTGTTGTTGTTAACTTGTTTATTG
CAGCTTATAATGGTTACAAATAAAGCAATAGCATCACAAATTTCACAAATAAAGCATTTTTTTCACTGCA
TTCTAGTTGTGGTTTGTCCAAACTCATCAATGTATCTTAAGGCGTAAATTGTAAGCGTTAATATTTTGTT
AAAATTCGCG
